>Addgene plasmid #182870 | BiDi-[mp-mEGFP]mp-mCherry2 | addgene full sequence | sequence record 360014 | Addgene NGS Result
TGACGTCGACGGATCGGGAGATCTGCCTCAGAAGCCATAGAGCCCACCGCATCCCCAGCATGCCTGCTAT
TGTCTTCCCAATCCTCCCCCTTGCTGTCCTGCCCCACCCCACCCCCCAGAATAGAATGACACCTACTCAG
ACAATGCGATGCAATTTCCTCATTTTATTAGGAAAGGACAGTGGGAGTGGCACCTTCCAGGGTCAAGGAA
GGCACGGGGGAGGGGCAAACAACAGATGGCTGGCAACTAGAAGGCACAGTCGAGGCTGATCAGCAATTGA
ATTCCTTGTACAGCTCGTCCATGCCGAGAGTGATCCCGGCGGCGGTCACGAACTCCAGCAGGACCATGTG
ATCGCGCTTCTCGTTGGGGTCTTTGCTCAGCTTGGACTGGGTGCTCAGGTAGTGGTTGTCGGGCAGCAGC
ACGGGGCCGTCGCCGATGGGGGTGTTCTGCTGGTAGTGGTCGGCGAGCTGCACGCTGCCGTCCTCGATGT
TGTGGCGGATCTTGAAGTTCACCTTGATGCCGTTCTTCTGCTTGTCGGCCATGATATAGACGTTGTGGCT
GTTGTAGTTGTACTCCAGCTTGTGCCCCAGGATGTTGCCGTCCTCCTTGAAGTCGATGCCCTTCAGCTCG
ATGCGGTTCACCAGGGTGTCGCCCTCGAACTTCACCTCGGCGCGGGTCTTGTAGTTGCCGTCGTCCTTGA
AGAAGATGGTGCGCTCCTGGACGTAGCCTTCGGGCATGGCGGACTTGAAGAAGTCGTGCTGCTTCATGTG
GTCGGGGTAGCGGCTGAAGCACTGCACGCCGTAGGTCAGGGTGGTCACGAGGGTGGGCCAGGGCACGGGC
AGCTTGCCGGTGGTGCAGATGAACTTCAGGGTCAGCTTGCCGTAGGTGGCATCGCCCTCGCCCTCGCCGG
ACACGCTGAACTTGTGGCCGTTTACGTCGCCGTCCAGCTCGACCAGGATGGGCACCACCCCGGTGAACAG
CTCCTCGCCCTTGCTCACCATGGTGGCGACCGGTTCATCGTCATTGAGATTGTCTTTCCTTTTTGATTTA
ATACATCCCATGGATCCGATTCTAGTGAACCTCCCAGCGAAGACCGCCCGTTCGACTTCTCTCCCACTGC
TCCTCCCCAGTGCCCCCGGGTTGCGCCCTCAGCGGGGGCACGATAACGAGTGGAGGCAGGCTACCTGAGC
GAGACGCCTGGGCCATGGGGCGGCGGGTCCAGAACGAACCTAACGATTCCCACTTCCCTGCACGGACCAA
CGCCCGCCGCAGCTCGGACTTCGCCCCATCGCAAGAGCCGTTTTCTCCAGTCCGGGAGTCGCGGGGACCT
TCATGGACTCTCTCGTGCTCCGTAATGGGAGGCTTCTGCCCCTAACAAACATGGCCGCCCACTCTGTCCC
ACCCCGCCCTTTGGCTGGTATCAAATACTAGACTACCTTTCATTTCCGGGTCACTGTAGATGCGATGGCG
CCGATTCCAAAGACTGTGGGGCGGATCAAGCTAGGTGAGCGGTATGACAAGACCAGTGGGGGTCTAGGAG
GGCAGAGGCAGCCCCTCTTGGGTCCACCTGTGGTCTGAACGTTTCGAGTAGGATTTTATGCAGAGGGCGG
AGAGTCGAGGGTAGAGTGGGGAGGACTCTAGCCCATCTGTCCCGAGCCCGCTGACGAGGCTCCGCCTTCC
TTTCCTGTAGACTGCTCTCTACGGCCCTAGATCGGTACCATGGGATGTATTAAATCAAAAAGGAAAGACA
ATCTCAATGACGATGAACCGGTCGCCACCATGGTGAGCAAGGGCGAGGAGGATAACATGGCCATCATCAA
GGAGTTCATGCGCTTCAAGGTGCACATGGAGGGCTCCGTGAACGGCCACGAGTTCGAGATCGAGGGCGAG
GGCGAGGGCCGCCCCTACGAGGGCACCCAGACCGCCAAGCTGAAGGTGACCAAGGGTGGCCCCCTGCCCT
TCGCCTGGGACATCCTGTCCCCTCAGTTCATGTACGGCTCCAAGGCCTACGTGAAGCACCCCGCCGACAT
CCCCGACTACTTGAAGCTGTCCTTCCCCGAGGGCTTCAATTGGGAGCGCGTGATGAACTTCGAGGACGGC
GGCGTGGTGACCGTGACCCAGGACTCCTCCCTGCAGGACGGCGAGTTCATCTACAAGGTGAAGCTGCGCG
GCACCAACTTCCCCTCCGACGGCCCCGTAATGCAGTGTCGTACCATGGGCTGGGAGGCCTCCACTGAGCG
GATGTACCCCGAGGACGGCGCCCTGAAGGGCGAGATCAAGCAGAGGCTGAAGCTGAAGGACGGCGGCCAC
TACGACGCTGAGGTCAAGACCACCTACAAGGCCAAGAAGCCCGTGCAGCTGCCCGGCGCCTACAACGTCG
ACATCAAGTTGGACATCCTTTCCCACAACGAGGACTACACCATCGTGGAACAGTACGAACGCGCCGAGGG
CCGCCACTCCACCGGCGGCATGGACGAGCTGTACAAGGAGCTCTAGAGGGCCCGTTTAAACCCGCTGATC
AGCCTCGACTGTGCCTTCTAGTTGCCAGCCATCTGTTGTTTGCCCCTCCCCCGTGCCTTCCTTGACCCTG
GAAGGTGCCACTCCCACTGTCCTTTCCTAATAAAATGAGGAAATTGCATCGCATTGTCTGAGTAGGTGTC
ATTCTATTCTGGGGGGTGGGGTGGGGCAGGACAGCAAGGGGGAGGATTGGGAAGACAATAGCAGGCATGC
TGGGGATGCGGTGGGCTCTATGGCTTCTGAGGCGGAAAGAACCAGCTGGGGCTCTAGGGGGTATCCCC
[124 nt withheld, positions 2799-2922]
C
[91 nt withheld, positions 2924-3014]
A
[49 nt withheld, positions 3016-3064]
CCTTTGACGTTGGAGTCCACGTTCTTT
[37 nt withheld, positions 3092-3128]
ACCCTATCTCGGTCTATTCTTTTGATTTATAAGGGATTTTGCCGATTTCGGCCTATTGGTTAAAAAATGA
GCTGATTTAACAAAAATTTAACGCGAATTAATTCTGTGGAATGTGTGTCAGTTAGGGTGTGGAAAGTCCC
CAGGCTCCCCAGCAGGCAGAAGTATGCAAAGCATGCATCTCAATTAGTCAGCAACCAGGTGTGGAAAGTC
CCCAGGCTCCCCAGCAGGCAGAAGTATGCAAAGCATGCATCTCAATTAGTCAGCAACCATAGTCCCGCCC
CTAACTCCGCCCATCCCGCCCCTAACTCCGCCCAGTTCCGCCCATTCTCCGCCCCATGGCTGACTAATTT
TTTTTATTTATGCAGAGGCCGAGGCCGCCTCTGCCTCTGAGCTATTCCAGAAGTAGTGAGGAGGCTTTTT
TGGAGGCCTAGGCTTTTGCAAAAAGCTCCCGGGAGCTTGTATATCCATTTTCGGATCTGATCAGCACGTG
ATGAAAAAGCCTGAACTCACCGCGACGTCTGTCGAGAAGTTTCTGATCGAAAAGTTCGACAGCGTCTCCG
ACCTGATGCAGCTCTCGGAGGGCGAAGAATCTCGTGCTTTCAGCTTCGATGTAGGAGGGCGTGGATATGT
CCTGCGGGTAAATAGCTGCGCCGATGGTTTCTACAAAGATCGTTATGTTTATCGGCACTTTGCATCGGCC
GCGCTCCCGATTCCGGAAGTGCTTGACATTGGGGAATTTAGCGAGAGCCTGACCTATTGCATCTCCCGCC
GTGCACAGGGTGTCACGTTGCAAGACCTGCCTGAAACCGAACTGCCCGCTGTTCTGCAGCCGGTCGCGGA
GGCCATGGATGCGATCGCTGCGGCCGATCTTAGCCAGACGAGCGGGTTCGGCCCATTCGGACCGCAAGGA
ATCGGTCAATACACTACATGGCGTGATTTCATATGCGCGATTGCTGATCCCCATGTGTATCACTGGCAAA
CTGTGATGGACGACACCGTCAGTGCGTCCGTCGCGCAGGCTCTCGATGAGCTGATGCTTTGGGCCGAGGA
CTGCCCCGAAGTCCGGCACCTCGTGCACGCGGATTTCGGCTCCAACAATGTCCTGACGGACAATGGCCGC
ATAACAGCGGTCATTGACTGGAGCGAGGCGATGTTCGGGGATTCCCAATACGAGGTCGCCAACATCTTCT
TCTGGAGGCCGTGGTTGGCTTGTATGGAGCAGCAGACGCGCTACTTCGAGCGGAGGCATCCGGAGCTTGC
AGGATCGCCGCGGCTCCGGGCGTATATGCTCCGCATTGGTCTTGACCAACTCTATCAGAGCTTGGTTGAC
GGCAATTTCGATGATGCAGCTTGGGCGCAGGGTCGATGCGACGCAATCGTCCGATCCGGAGCCGGGACTG
TCGGGCGTACACAAATCGCCCGCAGAAGCGCGGCCGTCTGGACCGATGGCTGTGTAGAAGTACTCGCCGA
TAGTGGAAACCGACGCCCCAGCACTCGTCCGAGGGCAAAGGAATAGCACGTGCTACGAGATTTCGATTCC
ACCGCCGCCTTCTATGAAAGGTTGGGCTTCGGAATCGTTTTCCGGGACGCCGGCTGGATGATCCTCCAGC
GCGGGGATCTCATGCTGGAGTTCTTCGCCCACCCCAACTTGTTTATTGCAGCTTATAATGGTTACAAATA
AAGCAATAGCATCACAAATTTCACAAATAAAGCATTTTTTTCACTGCATTCTAGTTGTGGTTTGTCCAAA
CTCATCAATGTATCTTATCATGTCTGTATACCGTCGACCTCTAGCTAGAGCTTGGCGTAATCATGGTCAT
AGCTGTTTCCTGTGTGAAATTGTTATCCGCTCACAATTCCACACAACATACGAGCCGGAAGCATAAAGTG
TAAAGCCTGGGGTGCCTAATGAGTGAGCTAACTCACATTAATTGCGTTGCGCTCACTGCCCGCTTTCCAG
TCGGGAAACCTGTCGTGCCAGCTGCATTAATGAATCGGCCAACGCGCGGGGAGAGGCGGTTTGCGTATTG
GGCGCTCTTCCGCTTCCTCGCTCACTGACTCGCTGCGCTCGGTCGTTCGGCTGCGGCGAGCGGTATCAGC
TCACTCAAAGGCGGTAATACGGTTATCCACAGAATCAGGGGATAACGCAGGAAAGAACATGTGAGCAAAA
GGCCAGCAAAAGGCCAGGAACCGTAAAAAGGCCGCGTTGCTGGCGTTTTTCCATAGGCTCCGCCCCCCTG
ACGAGCATCACAAAAATCGACGCTCAAGTCAGAGGTGGCGAAACCCGACAGGACTATAAAGATACCAGGC
GTTTCCCCCTGGAAGCTCCCTCGTGCGCTCTCCTGTTCCGACCCTGCCGCTTACCGGATACCTGTCCGCC
TTTCTCCCTTCGGGAAGCGTGGCGCTTTCTCATAGCTCACGCTGTAGGTATCTCAGTTCGGTGTAGGTCG
TTCGCTCCAAGCTGGGCTGTGTGCACGAACCCCCCGTTCAGCCCGACCGCTGCGCCTTATCCGGTAACTA
TCGTCTTGAGTCCAACCCGGTAAGACACGACTTATCGCCACTGGCAGCAGCCACTGGTAACAGGATTAGC
AGAGCGAGGTATGTAGGCGGTGCTACAGAGTTCTTGAAGTGGTGGCCTAACTACGGCTACACTAGAAGAA
CAGTATTTGGTATCTGCGCTCTGCTGAAGCCAGTTACCTTCGGAAAAAGAGTTGGTAGCTCTTGATCCGG
CAAACAAACCACCGCTGGTAGCGGTGGTTTTTTTGTTTGCAAGCAGCAGATTACGCGCAGAAAAAAAGGA
TCTCAAGAAGATCCTTTGATCTTTTCTACGGGGTCTGACGCTCAGTGGAACGAAAACTCACGTTAAGGGA
TTTTGGTCATGAGATTATCAAAAAGGATCTTCACCTAGATCCTTTTAAATTAAAAATGAAGTTTTAAATC
AATCTAAAGTATATATGAGTAAACTTGGTCTGACAGTTACCAATGCTTAATCAGTGAGGCACCTATCTCA
GCGATCTGTCTATTTCGTTCATCCATAGTTGCCTGACTCCCCGTCGTGTAGATAACTACGATACGGGAGG
GCTTACCATCTGGCCCCAGTGCTGCAATGATACCGCGAGACCCACGCTCACCGGCTCCAGATTTATCAGC
AATAAACCAGCCAGCCGGAAGGGCCGAGCGCAGAAGTGGTCCTGCAACTTTATCCGCCTCCATCCAGTCT
ATTAATTGTTGCCGGGAAGCTAGAGTAAGTAGTTCGCCAGTTAATAGTTTGCGCAACGTTGTTGCCATTG
CTACAGGCATCGTGGTGTCACGCTCGTCGTTTGGTATGGCTTCATTCAGCTCCGGTTCCCAACGATCAAG
GCGAGTTACATGATCCCCCATGTTGTGCAAAAAAGCGGTTAGCTCCTTCGGTCCTCCGATCGTTGTCAGA
AGTAAGTTGGCCGCAGTGTTATCACTCATGGTTATGGCAGCACTGCATAATTCTCTTACTGTCATGCCAT
CCGTAAGATGCTTTTCTGTGACTGGTGAGTACTCAACCAAGTCATTCTGAGAATAGTGTATGCGGCGACC
GAGTTGCTCTTGCCCGGCGTCAATACGGGATAATACCGCGCCACATAGCAGAACTTTAAAAGTGCTCATC
ATTGGAAAACGTTCTTCGGGGCGAAAACTCTCAAGGATCTTACCGCTGTTGAGATCCAGTTCGATGTAAC
CCACTCGTGCACCCAACTGATCTTCAGCATCTTTTACTTTCACCAGCGTTTCTGGGTGAGCAAAAACAGG
AAGGCAAAATGCCGCAAAAAAGGGAATAAGGGCGACACGGAAATGTTGAATACTCATACTCTTCCTTTTT
CAATATTATTGAAGCATTTATCAGGGTTATTGTCTCATGAGCGGATACATATTTGAATGTATTTAGAAAA
ATAAACAAATAGGGGTTCCGCGCACATTTCCCCGAAAAGTGCCACC
Features (pLannotate 1.2.2; 18 found; start..end, strand, type, name):
     35..259     -  polyA_signal   bGH poly(A) signal: bovine growth hormone polyadenylation signal
    285..1001    -  CDS            mEGFP: mEGFP is a basic (constitutively fluorescent) green fluorescent protein published in 2002, derived from Aequorea victoria. It has moderate acid sensitivity.
   1075..1206    -  CDS            CCDC142 (fragment): CC142_HUMAN - Experimental evidence at transcript level: Swiss-Prot protein existence level 2. From Homo sapiens (Human).
   1780..2487    +  CDS            mCherry2: mCherry2 is a basic (constitutively fluorescent) red fluorescent protein published in 2017, derived from Discosoma sp.. It has very low acid sensitivity.
   2529..2753    +  polyA_signal   bGH poly(A) signal: bovine growth hormone polyadenylation signal
   2757..2778    +  promoter       SV40 promoter (fragment): SV40 enhancer and early promoter
   2799..3227    +  rep_origin     f1 ori (sequence partly withheld): f1 bacteriophage origin of replication; arrow indicates direction of (+) strand synthesis
   3241..3570    +  promoter       SV40 promoter: SV40 enhancer and early promoter
   3619..4641    +  CDS            hph: KHYB_ECOLX - Experimental evidence at protein level: Swiss-Prot protein existence level 1. The aminoglycoside phosphotransferases achieve inactivation of their antibiotic substrates by phosphorylation. Only phosphorylates hygromycin and closely related compounds such as demethyl analogs and destomycin. From Escherichia coli.
   4654..4779    +  CDS            ble (fragment): BLE_KLEPN - Experimental evidence at protein level: Swiss-Prot protein existence level 1. Binding protein with a strong affinity to the bleomycin family of antibiotics. Binds to CL990; an antimitotic-antibiotic compound. From Klebsiella pneumoniae.
   4774..4895    +  polyA_signal   SV40 poly(A) signal: SV40 polyadenylation signal
   4968..4984    -  protein_bind   lac operator: The lac repressor binds to the lac operator to inhibit transcription in E. coli. This inhibition can be relieved by adding lactose or isopropyl-β-D-thiogalactopyranoside (IPTG). lac repressor encoded by lacI
   4992..5022    -  promoter       lac promoter: promoter for the E. coli lac operon
   5037..5058    -  protein_bind   CAP binding site: CAP binding activates transcription in the presence of cAMP. E. coli catabolite activator protein
   5071..5163    -  CDS            lacI (fragment): lac repressor; lacI; The lac repressor binds to the lac operator to inhibit transcription in E. coli. This inhibition can be relieved by adding lactose or isopropyl-β-D-thiogalactopyranoside (IPTG).
   5346..5934    -  rep_origin     ori: high-copy-number ColE1/pMB1/pBR322/pUC origin of replication
   6105..6965    -  CDS            AmpR: β-lactamase; bla; confers resistance to ampicillin, carbenicillin, and related antibiotics
   6966..7070    -  promoter       AmpR promoter: bla
