[The description below was written by a language model from this plasmid's Addgene catalogue record and pLannotate feature annotations shown in this document.]
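Description:
BiDi-[mp-mEGFP]mp-mCherry2 is a 7.1 kb mammalian expression plasmid built on the p210 backbone that drives two fluorescent proteins from a single bidirectional cassette. It is propagated in E. coli through a high-copy ColE1/pUC-type origin with ampicillin selection (AmpR under its own bla promoter), and it also carries an f1 phage origin and remnants of the lac promoter/operator region typical of standard cloning backbones. For selection in mammalian cells, the feature table shows a hygromycin phosphotransferase gene (hph) placed between an SV40 enhancer/early promoter and an SV40 polyadenylation signal. A short ble fragment after hph appears to be a leftover from an earlier marker.

The payload consists of two divergently oriented reading frames. mEGFP lies on the reverse strand and mCherry2 on the forward strand, and each is terminated by its own bovine growth hormone poly(A) signal. According to the catalogue entry, both carry a myristoylation-palmitoylation (myr-palm, "mp") signal, a lipid-modification motif that anchors the proteins to the inner leaflet of the plasma membrane. The roughly 780 bp region between the two coding sequences is where the bidirectional promoter would be expected to lie, but the annotation does not identify it; the only hit there is a short fragment matched to CCDC142, which is probably spurious, so the promoter's identity is not stated in the record.

Because the two proteins are monomeric, membrane-bound and not fused to each other, co-expression from one plasmid gives a pair of spectrally distinct, non-interacting membrane markers. This fits the associated fluorescence fluctuation microscopy study, where the construct could plausibly serve as a monomer brightness reference or negative cross-correlation control, though the record does not state this role explicitly.
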