Addgene plasmid #182870: BiDi-[mp-mEGFP]mp-mCherry2
Purpose: Bi-directional expression vector of monomers with plasma membrane localization signal
Depositing lab: Salvatore Chiantia. Depositing organization: Universitaet Potsdam. Publication: Influenza A M2 recruits M1 to the plasma membrane: A fluorescence fluctuation microscopy study. Petrich A, Dunsing V, Bobone S, Chiantia S. Biophys J. 2021 Dec 21;120(24):5478-5490. doi: 10.1016/j.bpj.2021.11.023. Epub 2021 Nov 19. PubMed 34808098.
Backbone
  Vector backbone: p210
  Vector type: Mammalian Expression
Growth in bacteria
  Bacterial resistance: Ampicillin, 100 μg/mL
  Growth temperature: 37°C
  Growth strain: DH5alpha
  Copy number: High Copy
Gene/Insert
  Gene/Insert name: myr-palm-mEGFP, myr-palm-mCherry2
  Species: Other
  Cloning method: Restriction Enzyme; 5′ cloning site Unknown (unknown if destroyed); 3′ cloning site Unknown (unknown if destroyed)
Terms and licenses: Academic/Nonprofit Terms; Industry Terms: Not Available to Industry
How to cite: BiDi-[mp-mEGFP]mp-mCherry2 was a gift from Salvatore Chiantia (Addgene plasmid # 182870 ; http://n2t.net/addgene:182870 ; RRID:Addgene_182870)
